# Supplementary material for: Monitoring of Antimicrobial Drug Chloramphenicol Release from Electrospun Nano- and Microfiber Mats Using UV Imaging and Bacterial Bioreporters
Source: Pharmaceutics. 2019 Sep 19;11(9):487. doi: 10.3390/pharmaceutics11090487 (PMC6781501; doi:10.3390/pharmaceutics11090487)
Supplement: Supplementary file 1 [file pharmaceutics-11-00487-s001.zip › pharmaceutics-595832-supplementary.gb]

LOCUS       Exported                5864 bp ds-DNA     circular SYN 09-JUL-2019
DEFINITION  synthetic circular DNA
ACCESSION   .
VERSION     .
KEYWORDS    pSC101-GFPmut2_term-trpL_mScarlet-I (from Osterman article)
SOURCE      synthetic DNA construct
  ORGANISM  recombinant plasmid
REFERENCE   1  (bases 1 to 5864)
  AUTHORS   Mariliis Hinnu
  TITLE     Direct Submission
  JOURNAL   Exported Tuesday, July 9, 2019 from SnapGene 3.2.1
            http://www.snapgene.com
FEATURES             Location/Qualifiers
     source          1..5864
                     /organism="recombinant plasmid"
                     /mol_type="other DNA"
     CDS             complement(196..1056)
                     /codon_start=1
                     /gene="bla"
                     /product="beta-lactamase"
                     /note="AmpR"
                     /note="confers resistance to ampicillin, carbenicillin, and
                     related antibiotics"
                     /translation="MSIQHFRVALIPFFAAFCLPVFAHPETLVKVKDAEDQLGARVGYI
                     ELDLNSGKILESFRPEERFPMMSTFKVLLCGAVLSRVDAGQEQLGRRIHYSQNDLVEYS
                     PVTEKHLTDGMTVRELCSAAITMSDNTAANLLLTTIGGPKELTAFLHNMGDHVTRLDRW
                     EPELNEAIPNDERDTTMPAAMATTLRKLLTGELLTLASRQQLIDWMEADKVAGPLLRSA
                     LPAGWFIADKSGAGERGSRGIIAALGPDGKPSRIVVIYTTGSQATMDERNRQIAEIGAS
                     LIKHW"
     promoter        complement(1057..1161)
                     /gene="bla"
                     /note="AmpR promoter"
     misc_feature    1213..1240
                     /note="rrnB T2 terminator"
     misc_feature    1361..1366
                     /note="-35"
     misc_feature    1380..1385
                     /note="-10"
     misc_feature    1395
                     /note="dnaKp1"
                     /note="transcription start of promoter P1 (rpoH dependent)"
     misc_feature    1446..1511
                     /note="Tet_prom_to_SD"
     promoter        1448..1476
                     /note="tet promoter"
                     /note="E. coli promoter for tetracycline efflux protein 
                     gene"
     CDS             1540..2265
                     /codon_start=1
                     /product="GFP"
                     /note="GFPmut2"
                     /translation="MKGSSKGEELFTGVVPILVELDGDVNGHKFSVSGEGEGDATYGKL
                     TLKFICTTGKLPVPWPTLVTTFAYGLQCFARYPDHMKQHDFFKSAMPEGYVQERTIFFK
                     DDGNYKTRAEVKFEGDTLVNRIELKGIDFKEDGNILGHKLEYNYNSHKVYIMADKQKDG
                     IKVNFKIRHNIEDGSVQLADHYQRNTPIGDGPVLLPDNHYLSTQSALSKDPNEKRDHMV
                     LLEFVTAAGITHGMDELYK"
     CDS             1552..1559
                     /codon_start=1
                     /product="yeast-enhanced green fluorescent protein"
                     /note="yeGFP"
                     /note="codons optimized for translation in S. cerevisiae 
                     and C. albicans"
                     /translation="SK"
     misc_feature    2300..2335
                     /note="Term1"
     misc_feature    2368..2416
                     /note="T5 promoter"
     misc_feature    2449..2493
                     /note="trpL"
     CDS             2521..3216
                     /codon_start=1
                     /product="bright monomeric red fluorescent protein evolved 
                     from a synthetic template (Bindels et al., 2016)"
                     /note="mScarlet-I"
                     /translation="MVSKGEAVIKEFMRFKVHMEGSMNGHEFEIEGEGEGRPYEGTQTA
                     KLKVTKGGPLPFSWDILSPQFMYGSRAFIKHPADIPDYYKQSFPEGFKWERVMNFEDGG
                     AVTVTQDTSLEDGTLIYKVKLRGTNFPPDGPVMQKKTMGWEASTERLYPEDGVLKGDIK
                     MALRLKDGGRYLADFKTTYKAKKPVQMPGAYNVDRKLDITSHNEDYTVVEQYERSEGRH
                     STGGMDELYK"
     CDS             3319..3342
                     /codon_start=1
                     /product="8xHis affinity tag"
                     /note="8xHis"
                     /translation="HHHHHHHH"
     misc_feature    3376..3377
                     /note="trnscr_start"
                     /note="Tac promoter transcription start site"
     terminator      3427..3521
                     /note="lambda t0 terminator"
                     /note="transcription terminator from phage lambda"
     rep_origin      4013..4235
                     /note="pSC101 ori"
                     /note="low-copy replication origin that requires the Rep101
                     protein"
     CDS             4283..5233
                     /codon_start=1
                     /gene="rep101"
                     /product="protein needed for replication with the pSC101 
                     origin"
                     /note="Rep101"
                     /translation="MSELVVFKANELAISRYDLTEHETKLILCCVALLNPTIENPTRKE
                     RTVSFTYNQYAQMMNISRENAYGVLAKATRELMTRTVEIRNPLVKGFEIFQWTNYAKFS
                     SEKLELVFSEEILPYLFQLKKFIKYNLEHVKSFENKYSMRIYEWLLKELTQKKTHKANI
                     EISLDEFKFMLMLENNYHEFKRLNQWVLKPISKDLNTYSNMKLVVDKRGRPTDTLIFQV
                     ELDRQMDLVTELENNQIKMNGDKIPTTITSDSYLRNGLRKTLHDALTAKIQLTSFEAKF
                     LSDMQSKHDLNGSFSWLTQKQRTTLENILAKYGRI"
     terminator      complement(5768..5854)
                     /gene="Escherichia coli rrnB"
                     /note="rrnB T1 terminator"
                     /note="transcription terminator T1 from the E. coli rrnB 
                     gene"
ORIGIN
        1 agcttgcatg cccaaggaga tggcgcccaa cagtcccccg gccacggggc ctgccaccat
       61 acccacgccg aaacaagcgc tcatgagccc gaagtggcga gcccgatctt ccccatcggt
      121 gatgtcggcg atataggcgc cagcaaccgc acctgtggcg ccggtgatgc cggccacgat
      181 gcgtccggcg tagagttacc aatgcttaat cagtgaggca cctatctcag cgatctgtct
      241 atttcgttca tccatagttg cctgactccc cgtcgtgtag ataactacga tacgggaggg
      301 cttaccatct ggccccagtg ctgcaatgat accgcgagac ccacgctcac cggctccaga
      361 tttatcagca ataaaccagc cagccggaag ggccgagcgc agaagtggtc ctgcaacttt
      421 atccgcctcc atccagtcta ttaattgttg ccgggaagct agagtaagta gttcgccagt
      481 taatagtttg cgcaacgttg ttgccattgc tgcaggcatc gtggtgtcac gctcgtcgtt
      541 tggtatggct tcattcagct ccggttccca acgatcaagg cgagttacat gatcccccat
      601 gttgtgcaaa aaagcggtta gctccttcgg tcctccgatc gttgtcagaa gtaagttggc
      661 cgcagtgtta tcactcatgg ttatggcagc actgcataat tctcttactg tcatgccatc
      721 cgtaagatgc ttttctgtga ctggtgagta ctcaaccaag tcattctgag aatagtgtat
      781 gcggcgaccg agttgctctt gcccggcgtc aacacgggat aataccgcgc cacatagcag
      841 aactttaaaa gtgctcatca ttggaaaacg ttcttcgggg cgaaaactct caaggatctt
      901 accgctgttg agatccagtt cgatgtaacc cactcgtgca cccaactgat cttcagcatc
      961 ttttactttc accagcgttt ctgggtgagc aaaaacagga aggcaaaatg ccgcaaaaaa
     1021 gggaataagg gcgacacgga aatgttgaat actcatactc ttcctttttc aatattattg
     1081 aagcatttat cagggttatt gtctcatgag cggatacata tttgaatgta tttagaaaaa
     1141 taaacaaata ggggttccgc gcacatttcc ccgaaaagtg ccacctgacg tctaagaaac
     1201 cattattatc ataaaaggcc atccgtcagg atggccttct atgaatgcct tggctgcgat
     1261 tcattcttta tatgaataaa attgctgtca attttacgtc ttgtcctgcc atatcgcgaa
     1321 atttctgcgc aaaagcacaa aaaatttttg catctccccc ttgatgacgt ggtttacgac
     1381 cccatttagt agtcaaccgc agtgagtgag tctgacgagg ccctttcgtc ttcaagaatt
     1441 ctcatgtttg acagcttatc atcgataagc tttaatgcgg tagtttatca cagttaaatt
     1501 gctaacgcag tccggggaat tcaggcttgg aggaacaata tgaaaggatc ctctaaaggt
     1561 gaagaattat tcactggagt tgtcccaatt cttgttgaat tagatggtga tgttaatggg
     1621 cacaaatttt ctgtcagtgg agagggtgaa ggtgatgcaa catacggaaa acttaccctt
     1681 aaatttattt gcactactgg aaaactacct gttccatggc caacacttgt cactactttc
     1741 gcgtatggtc ttcaatgctt tgcgagatac ccagatcata tgaaacagca tgactttttc
     1801 aagagtgcca tgcccgaagg ttatgtacag gaaagaacta tatttttcaa agatgacggg
     1861 aactacaaga cacgtgctga agtcaagttt gaaggtgata cccttgttaa tagaatcgag
     1921 ttaaaaggta ttgattttaa agaagatgga aacattcttg gacacaaatt ggaatacaac
     1981 tataactcac acaaagtata catcatggca gacaaacaaa aggatggaat caaagttaac
     2041 ttcaaaatta gacacaacat tgaagatgga agcgttcaac tagcagacca ttatcaacga
     2101 aatactccaa ttggcgatgg ccctgtcctt ttaccagaca accattacct gtccacacaa
     2161 tctgcccttt cgaaagatcc caacgaaaag agagaccaca tggtccttct tgagtttgta
     2221 acagctgctg ggattacaca tggtatggat gaattgtaca aataaccgcc accccctgaa
     2281 cctgaaacat aaaatgaata gaaatcatcc ttagcgaaag ctaaggattt tttttgagct
     2341 cggcgcgcct gcaggtcgac aagcttggaa atcataaaaa attatttgct ttcaggaaaa
     2401 tttttctgta taatagccgc ggaagttcac gtaaaaaggg tatcgacaat gaaagcaatt
     2461 ttcgtactga aaggtgcggc gcgcacttcc tgaaacgggc agtgtattgc cgggaacaat
     2521 atggtgagca agggcgaggc agtgatcaag gagttcatgc ggttcaaggt gcacatggag
     2581 ggctccatga acggccacga gttcgagatc gagggcgagg gcgagggccg cccctacgag
     2641 ggcacccaga ccgccaagct gaaggtgacc aagggtggcc ccctgccctt ctcctgggac
     2701 atcctgtccc ctcagttcat gtacggctcc agggccttca tcaagcaccc cgccgacatc
     2761 cccgactact ataagcagtc cttccccgag ggcttcaagt gggagcgcgt gatgaacttc
     2821 gaggacggcg gcgccgtgac cgtgacccag gacacctccc tggaggacgg caccctgatc
     2881 tacaaggtga agctccgcgg caccaacttc cctcctgacg gccccgtaat gcagaagaag
     2941 acaatgggct gggaagcgtc caccgagcgg ttgtaccccg aggacggcgt gctgaagggc
     3001 gacattaaga tggccctgcg cctgaaggac ggcggccgct acctggcgga cttcaagacc
     3061 acctacaagg ccaagaagcc cgtgcagatg cccggcgcct acaacgtcga ccgcaagttg
     3121 gacatcacct cccacaacga ggactacacc gtggtggaac agtacgaacg ctccgagggc
     3181 cgccactcca ccggcggcat ggacgagctg tacaagtgac cgcctaatga gcgggcttta
     3241 atcactagtg aattcgcggc cgcctgcagg tcgaccatat gggagagctc cgtcgacaag
     3301 cttgcggccg cactcgagca ccaccaccac caccaccacc actaattgat taatacctag
     3361 gctgctaaac aaagcccatg gatcgatagc tggtcgacag gactctgggg ttcgagagct
     3421 cgcttggact cctgttgata gatccagtaa tgacctcaga actccatctg gatttgttca
     3481 gaacgctcgg ttgccgccgg gcgtttttta ttggtgagaa tccaagcact agggacagta
     3541 agacgggtaa gcctgttgat gataccgctg ccttactggg tgcattagcc agtctgaatg
     3601 acctgtcacg ggataatccg aagtggtcag actggaaaat cagagggcag gaactgctga
     3661 acagcaaaaa gtcagatagc accacatagc agacccgcca taaaacgccc tgagaagccc
     3721 gtgacgggct tttcttgtat tatgggtagt ttccttgcat gaatccataa aaggcgcctg
     3781 tagtgccatt tacccccatt cactgccaga gccgtgagcg cagcgaactg aatgtcacga
     3841 aaaagacagc gactcaggtg cctgatggtc ggagacaaaa ggaatattca gcgatttgcc
     3901 cgagcttgcg agggtgctac ttaagccttt agggttttaa ggtctgtttt gtagaggagc
     3961 aaacagcgtt tgcgacatcc ttttgtaata ctgcggaact gactaaagta gtgagttata
     4021 cacagggctg ggatctattc tttttatctt tttttattct ttctttattc tataaattat
     4081 aaccacttga atataaacaa aaaaaacaca caaaggtcta gcggaattta cagagggtct
     4141 agcagaattt acaagttttc cagcaaaggt ctagcagaat ttacagatac ccacaactca
     4201 aaggaaaagg actagtaatt atcattgact agcccatctc aattggtata gtgattaaaa
     4261 tcacctagac caattgagat gtatgtctga attagttgtt ttcaaagcaa atgaactagc
     4321 gattagtcgc tatgacttaa cggagcatga aaccaagcta attttatgct gtgtggcact
     4381 actcaacccc acgattgaaa accctacaag gaaagaacgg acggtatcgt tcacttataa
     4441 ccaatacgct cagatgatga acatcagtag ggaaaatgct tatggtgtat tagctaaagc
     4501 aaccagagag ctgatgacga gaactgtgga aatcaggaat cctttggtta aaggctttga
     4561 gattttccag tggacaaact atgccaagtt ctcaagcgaa aaattagaat tagtttttag
     4621 tgaagagata ttgccttatc ttttccagtt aaaaaaattc ataaaatata atctggaaca
     4681 tgttaagtct tttgaaaaca aatactctat gaggatttat gagtggttat taaaagaact
     4741 aacacaaaag aaaactcaca aggcaaatat agagattagc cttgatgaat ttaagttcat
     4801 gttaatgctt gaaaataact accatgagtt taaaaggctt aaccaatggg ttttgaaacc
     4861 aataagtaaa gatttaaaca cttacagcaa tatgaaattg gtggttgata agcgaggccg
     4921 cccgactgat acgttgattt tccaagttga actagataga caaatggatc tcgtaaccga
     4981 acttgagaac aaccagataa aaatgaatgg tgacaaaata ccaacaacca ttacatcaga
     5041 ttcctaccta cgtaacggac taagaaaaac actacacgat gctttaactg caaaaattca
     5101 gctcaccagt tttgaggcaa aatttttgag tgacatgcaa agtaagcatg atctcaatgg
     5161 ttcgttctca tggctcacgc aaaaacaacg aaccacacta gagaacatac tggctaaata
     5221 cggaaggatc tgaggttctt atggctcttg tatctatcag tgaagcatca agactaacaa
     5281 acaaaagtag aacaactgtt caccgttaga tatcaaaggg aaaactgtcc atatgcacag
     5341 atgaaaacgg tgtaaaaaag atagatacat cagagctttt acgagttttt ggtgcattta
     5401 aagctgttca ccatgaacag atcgacaatg taacagatga acagcatgta acacctaata
     5461 gaacaggtga aaccagtaaa acaaagcaac tagaacatga aattgaacac ctgagacaac
     5521 ttgttacagc tcaacagtca cacatagaca gcctgaaaca ggcgatgctg cttatcgaat
     5581 caaagctgcc gacaacacgg gagccagtga cgcctcccgt ggggaaaaaa tcatggcaat
     5641 tctggaagaa atagcgcttt cagccggcaa acctgaagcc ggatctgcga ttctgataac
     5701 aaactagcaa caccagaaca gcccgtttgc gggcagcaaa acccgtaccc taggtctagg
     5761 gcggcggatt tgtcctactc aggagagcgt tcaccgacaa acaacagata aaacgaaagg
     5821 cccagtcttt cgactgagcc tttcgtttta tttgatgcct ctag
//
